>Addgene plasmid #85256 | pH6Z-807 | addgene full sequence | sequence record 172647 | Addgene NGS Result
GGCGAAAGGGGGATGTGCTGCAAGGCGATTAAGTTGGGTAACGCCAGGGTTTTCCCAGTCACGACGTTGT
AAAACGACGGCCAGTGAGCGCGCGTAATACGACTCACTATAGGGCGAATTGGAGCTCCACCGCGGTGGCG
GCCGCTCTAGAACTAGTGGATCCCCCGGGCTGCAGGAATTCGATATCAAGCTTATCGATACCGTCGACCG
ACGAATACCGGCGTGAGAAATTTTGTGATAAATTTAACCGTCAGCGAATCCTCTTCGTCCAGACGCACCG
CAAACAGAATTTTGCTGCGGTCTTTCACGAGCCTGTTGTAAGAAAAAACAAGTTAACGGAGAGTCTTCAT
CCTCGAAGAATTGTCTTTTCGGGAAAAACGACACACAACACATCTACCCACCTGTCCTTTCGCACGCACA
TATGCCGAGGCTTACTGCGGAGAACGGGCAACTCCCCATTCAACATCCTATTAAGATTCTCCGTCTCAGT
GTCACTTATATAAAATAAGGTATCGTCATTCCAGTCCAATGAATACTTCTCTTTATAGAGCAATTCATCA
AATCCTCTACGTATAAAAGTCCTCAAACTTTTAGAGACTTTGCTGATTCTGTTTTCTACGTAGATATAGA
TGTGACAGTTCGAGCCCATAACGATAGCAGCTCTGCAATTTGGTTCAGCTTGAGAGCGGGCACACGTCCC
TATGATAGCATAATCCTTTTCTGTGATTTTCTCTAGAATGCCAGGTCCAGTCAGATAATAAATATCCGAC
AAGGAACAAAAGGAAAAGTCAAAGTCCTGGAAAGCATCCACCCTGATTCTCTTGCCACAATGTTTTGCTA
CGTAATCCTTCATAGCCGGGAGATTCCTCTGTAAAAGGATAAATTCCTCTCGGCCGCATTTAGTCTCTCC
GAACCACATCTTTTCCTGCTCTGGATCTAACTCCGCTTCGGCAAAGGGTGGAAATTGTCTAAGTCCGATA
TTGAAGAACTGGACCAGTGATTCTGCTATGATGTACACTTTCTCCGTCACCGTGTCCACGGCAATGGTCT
TTCCAGTTGAACTATGCATCACGTATGGATCGTAGTCAGGATTCGGATCACGATATATCGGGTGAGCGTA
CCCAATGGCGGACAAAAATTCATCAGTATCCAGAAGACTGCTCCAGTCATAGGCACTTACCCATCTATGC
GTGTGAAAGTGATAAAACTCACCCAGAGTTAATGCATACATGGGAGGCCAGGCGATACAACATCGCAAGC
CCGGAGAACTGATCTCCAACCCGTCTCCGTAAGCTGCAGACAGCACGTCTACATCAAAATCCAAAGTAGG
CACACATGATGACAAGGTGAACTCATCGTTGCAGACCGGTACGATTTCTGTTTGAAACATAAACGCAAAA
TGAAGTACAATACTTTCACACAAGACTCGCTTTCCGCCCTCCGTTTCAAGTATCAGACGAAAATTCGACA
TGAACTACTTACTGAGGCTCATGCACGATTGATAAGTCTCCGACATGCCCAACGTCGACCTCGAGGGGGG
GCCCGGTACCCAGCTTTTGTTCCCTTTAGTGAGGGTTAATTGCGCGCTTGGCGTAATCATGGTCATAGCT
GTTTCCTGTGTGAAATTGTTATCCGCTCACAATTCCACACAACATACGAGCCGGAAGCATAAAGTGTAAA
GCCTGGGGTGCCTAATGAGTGAGCTAACTCACATTAATTGCGTTGCGCTCACTGCCCGCTTTCCAGTCGG
GAAACCTGTCGTGCCAGCTGCATTAATGAATCGGCCAACGCGCGGGGAGAGGCGGTTTGCGTATTGGGCG
CTCTTCCGCTTCCTCGCTCACTGACTCGCTGCGCTCGGTCGTTCGGCTGCGGCGAGCGGTATCAGCTCAC
TCAAAGGCGGTAATACGGTTATCCACAGAATCAGGGGATAACGCAGGAAAGAACATGTGAGCAAAAGGCC
AGCAAAAGGCCAGGAACCGTAAAAAGGCCGCGTTGCTGGCGTTTTTCCATAGGCTCCGCCCCCCTGACGA
GCATCACAAAAATCGACGCTCAAGTCAGAGGTGGCGAAACCCGACAGGACTATAAAGATACCAGGCGTTT
CCCCCTGGAAGCTCCCTCGTGCGCTCTCCTGTTCCGACCCTGCCGCTTACCGGATACCTGTCCGCCTTTC
TCCCTTCGGGAAGCGTGGCGCTTTCTCATAGCTCACGCTGTAGGTATCTCAGTTCGGTGTAGGTCGTTCG
CTCCAAGCTGGGCTGTGTGCACGAACCCCCCGTTCAGCCCGACCGCTGCGCCTTATCCGGTAACTATCGT
CTTGAGTCCAACCCGGTAAGACACGACTTATCGCCACTGGCAGCAGCCACTGGTAACAGGATTAGCAGAG
CGAGGTATGTAGGCGGTGCTACAGAGTTCTTGAAGTGGTGGCCTAACTACGGCTACACTAGAAGAACAGT
ATTTGGTATCTGCGCTCTGCTGAAGCCAGTTACCTTCGGAAAAAGAGTTGGTAGCTCTTGATCCGGCAAA
CAAACCACCGCTGGTAGCGGTGGTTTTTTTGTTTGCAAGCAGCAGATTACGCGCAGAAAAAAAGGATCTC
AAGAAGATCCTTTGATCTTTTCTACGGGGTCTGACGCTCAGTGGAACGAAAACTCACGTTAAGGGATTTT
GGTCATGAGATTATCAAAAAGGATCTTCACCTAGATCCTTTTAAATTAAAAATGAAGTTTTAAATCAATC
TAAAGTATATATGAGTAAACTTGGTCTGACAGTTACCAATGCTTAATCAGTGAGGCACCTATCTCAGCGA
TCTGTCTATTTCGTTCATCCATAGTTGCCTGACTCCCCGTCGTGTAGATAACTACGATACGGGAGGGCTT
ACCATCTGGCCCCAGTGCTGCAATGATACCGCGAGACCCACGCTCACCGGCTCCAGATTTATCAGCAATA
AACCAGCCAGCCGGAAGGGCCGAGCGCAGAAGTGGTCCTGCAACTTTATCCGCCTCCATCCAGTCTATTA
ATTGTTGCCGGGAAGCTAGAGTAAGTAGTTCGCCAGTTAATAGTTTGCGCAACGTTGTTGCCATTGCTAC
AGGCATCGTGGTGTCACGCTCGTCGTTTGGTATGGCTTCATTCAGCTCCGGTTCCCAACGATCAAGGCGA
GTTACATGATCCCCCATGTTGTGCAAAAAAGCGGTTAGCTCCTTCGGTCCTCCGATCGTTGTCAGAAGTA
AGTTGGCCGCAGTGTTATCACTCATGGTTATGGCAGCACTGCATAATTCTCTTACTGTCATGCCATCCGT
AAGATGCTTTTCTGTGACTGGTGAGTACTCAACCAAGTCATTCTGAGAATAGTGTATGCGGCGACCGAGT
TGCTCTTGCCCGGCGTCAATACGGGATAATACCGCGCCACATAGCAGAACTTTAAAAGTGCTCATCATTG
GAAAACGTTCTTCGGGGCGAAAACTCTCAAGGATCTTACCGCTGTTGAGATCCAGTTCGATGTAACCCAC
TCGTGCACCCAACTGATCTTCAGCATCTTTTACTTTCACCAGCGTTTCTGGGTGAGCAAAAACAGGAAGG
CAAAATGCCGCAAAAAAGGGAATAAGGGCGACACGGAAATGTTGAATACTCATACTCTTCCTTTTTCAAT
ATTATTGAAGCATTTATCAGGGTTATTGTCTCATGAGCGGATACATATTTGAATGTATTTAGAAAAATAA
ACAAATAGGGGTTCCGCGCACATTTCCCCGAAAAGTGCCACCTG
[124 nt withheld, positions 3755-3878]
C
[91 nt withheld, positions 3880-3970]
A
[49 nt withheld, positions 3972-4020]
CCTTTGACGTTGGAGTCCACGTTCTTT
[37 nt withheld, positions 4048-4084]
ACCCTATCTCGGTCTATTCTTTTGATTTATAAGGGATTTTGCCGATTTCGGCCTATTGGTTAAAAAATGA
GCTGATTTAACAAAAATTTAACGCGAATTTTAACAAAATATTAACGCTTACAATTTCCATTCGCCATTCA
GGCTGCGCAACTGTTGGGAAGGGCGATCGGTGCGGGCCTCTTCGCTATTACGCCAGCT
Features (pLannotate 1.2.2; 15 found; start..end, strand, type, name):
     95..113     +  promoter       T7 promoter: promoter for bacteriophage T7 RNA polymerase
    122..209     +  misc_feature   MCS (fragment): pBluescript multiple cloning site
    205..318     +  CDS            U6 (fragment): U6_HHV6Z - Protein predicted: Swiss-Prot protein existence level 4. From Human herpesvirus 6B (strain Z29) (HHV-6 variant B) (Human B lymphotropic virus).
    374..1390    -  CDS            U7: VU7_HHV6U - Also known as SSL2. Protein inferred from homology: Swiss-Prot protein existence level 3. From Human herpesvirus 6A (strain Uganda-1102) (HHV-6 variant A) (Human B lymphotropic virus).
   1523..1550    +  misc_feature   MCS (fragment): pBluescript multiple cloning site
   1563..1581    -  promoter       T3 promoter: promoter for bacteriophage T3 RNA polymerase
   1626..1642    -  protein_bind   lac operator: The lac repressor binds to the lac operator to inhibit transcription in E. coli. This inhibition can be relieved by adding lactose or isopropyl-β-D-thiogalactopyranoside (IPTG). lac repressor encoded by lacI
   1650..1680    -  promoter       lac promoter: promoter for the E. coli lac operon
   1695..1716    -  protein_bind   CAP binding site: CAP binding activates transcription in the presence of cAMP. E. coli catabolite activator protein
   1729..1821    -  CDS            lacI (fragment): lac repressor; lacI; The lac repressor binds to the lac operator to inhibit transcription in E. coli. This inhibition can be relieved by adding lactose or isopropyl-β-D-thiogalactopyranoside (IPTG).
   2004..2592    -  rep_origin     ori: high-copy-number ColE1/pMB1/pBR322/pUC origin of replication
   2763..3623    -  CDS            AmpR: β-lactamase; bla; confers resistance to ampicillin, carbenicillin, and related antibiotics
   3624..3728    -  promoter       AmpR promoter: bla
   3755..4183    +  rep_origin     f1 ori (sequence partly withheld): f1 bacteriophage origin of replication; arrow indicates direction of (+) strand synthesis
   4214..87      -  CDS            lacZα (fragment) (across the origin): LacZα fragment of β-galactosidase; lacZ fragment
