[The description below was written by a language model from this plasmid's Addgene catalogue record and pLannotate feature annotations shown in this document.]
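Description:
pH6Z-807 is a bacterial cloning plasmid that carries a single restriction fragment of the human herpesvirus 6B strain Z29 genome, one member of a set of clones generated to map and archive that viral genome. The backbone is pKSm13-, a Stratagene phagemid described as similar to pBluescript SK+. The annotated sequence (about 4.3 kb) shows the expected elements. A high-copy ColE1/pUC-type origin supports propagation in E. coli, and a β-lactamase gene with its own promoter provides ampicillin selection. An f1 origin allows single-stranded DNA to be rescued with helper phage. The lac promoter, operator and CAP site lie next to the remnants of lacZα, which the insert interrupts at the multiple cloning site.

The insert is the SalI R fragment, roughly 1.3 kb, which the depositor maps to viral genome coordinates 15,692 to 17,012 and associates with U7 exon 1. In line with this, the feature table identifies a partial U6 open reading frame at one end of the insert. It also shows a longer reverse-strand region matching U7, annotated by homology to the HHV-6A protein. The fragment sits between opposing T7 and T3 phage promoters, which serve as sequencing primer sites and could in principle drive in vitro transcription of either strand. No eukaryotic promoter, tag or reporter is present, so the plasmid is not an expression construct. The cloning method is not recorded. The plasmid is best understood as a source of defined HHV-6B genomic DNA for sequencing, probe preparation, subcloning or use as a reference template.
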