Addgene plasmid #85256: pH6Z-807
Purpose: Plasmid clone containing HHV-6B(Z29) restriction endonuclease fragment
Depositing lab: Philip Pellett. Depositing organization: Centers for Disease Control and Prevention. Publication: Restriction endonuclease mapping and molecular cloning of the human herpesvirus 6 variant B strain Z29 genome. Lindquester GJ, Inoue N, Allen RD, Castelli JW, Stamey FR, Dambaugh TR, O'Brian JJ, Danovich RM, Frenkel N, Pellett PE. Arch Virol. 1996;141(2):367-79. PubMed 8634027.
Backbone
  Vector backbone: pKSm13-
  Backbone manufacturer: Stratagene, similar to pBluescript SK+
  Vector type: cloning vector
Growth in bacteria
  Bacterial resistance: Ampicillin, 100 μg/mL
  Growth temperature: 37°C
  Growth strain: DH5alpha
  Copy number: High Copy
Gene/Insert
  Gene/Insert name: fragment of the human herpesvirus 6B strain Z29 genome (alt name: NC_000898)
  Insert size (bp): 1300
  Cloning method: Unknown
  Sequencing primers: 5′ T7; 3′ T3
Terms and licenses: Academic/Nonprofit Terms; Industry Terms: Not Available to Industry
Depositor comments: restriction enzyme fragment = SalI R; Range (bases) = 15,692-17,012; Associated Genes = U7EX1
How to cite: pH6Z-807 was a gift from Philip Pellett (Addgene plasmid # 85256 ; http://n2t.net/addgene:85256 ; RRID:Addgene_85256)
